>Addgene plasmid #12732 | DCT.VV.Orf44 | addgene partial sequence | sequence record 19127 | T7 5'-TAATACGACTCACTATAGGG-3'
GGTACCGAGCTCGGATCCAGTACCCTTCACCGAATTCCAGCTGACCACCATGGACATTTTTATAGTTAAG
GATAATAAGTATCCCAAAGTAGATAACGACGATAACGAAGTATTTATACTTTTAGGAAATCACAATGACT
TTATCAGATTAAAATTAACAAAATTAAAGGAGCATGTATTTTTTTCTGAATATATTGTGACTCCAGATAC
ATATGGATCTTTATGCGTCGAATTAAATGGGTCTAGTTTTCAGCACGGCGGTAGATATATAGAGGTGGAG
GAATTTATAGATGCTGGAAGACAAGTTAGATGGTGTTCTACATCCAATCATATATCTAAAGATATACCCG
AAGATATGCACGCTGATAAATTTGTCATTTATGATATATACACTTTTGACGCTTTCAAGAATAAACGATT
GGTATTCGTACAGGTACCTCCGTCGTTAGGAGATGATAGTCATTTGACTAATCCGTTATTGTCTCCGTAT
TATCGTAATTCAGTAGCCAGACAAATGGTCAATGATATGATTTTTAATCAAGATTCATTTTTAAAATATT
TATTAGAACATCTGATTAGAAGCCACTATAGAGTTTCTAAACATATAACAATAGTTAGATACAAGGATAC
CGAAGAATTAAATCTAACGAGAATATGTTATAATAGAGATAAGTTTAAGGCGTTTGTATTCGCTTGGTTT
AACGGCGTTTCGGAAAATGAAAAGGTACTAGATACGTATAAAAAGGTATCTAATTTGAT
