[The description below was written by a language model from this plasmid's Addgene catalogue record.]
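Description:
DCT.VV.Orf44 is a mammalian expression plasmid built on the commercial pcDNA 3.1D V5-His-TOPO backbone (about 5.5 kb without insert) and carrying a 714 bp vaccinia virus open reading frame. The insert, designated VV.Orf44 within its library and also listed as VV_WR_108, is annotated as a virion core protein. According to the record it is flanked by BamHI sites at both ends, neither of which was destroyed, so the fragment should be excisable with that single enzyme. The plasmid is maintained at high copy in E. coli under ampicillin selection, and a neomycin resistance marker permits G418 selection in mammalian cells.

No feature table is provided, so the regulatory elements are not explicitly recorded. Vectors of the pcDNA3.1 family normally drive the insert from the CMV immediate-early promoter, with an upstream T7 promoter, which is consistent with the listed T7 sequencing primer. The backbone name indicates C-terminal V5 and polyhistidine tags, but the record does not state whether the ORF is in frame with them.

The construct belongs to a library of individually cloned vaccinia ORFs assembled for screening, and the associated work concerned identifying poxvirus CD8+ T cell determinants to inform the design and characterization of smallpox vaccines. In that setting, single viral ORFs are expressed in transfected cells to test for recognition by virus-specific T cells. The depositors caution that the clone was made for screening and may differ from the canonical gene sequence. They also note that the ORF numbering applies only to this library, with correspondences to the Copenhagen and WR strain names given in a supplementary spreadsheet.
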