Addgene plasmid #12732: DCT.VV.Orf44
Purpose: This plasmid was designed for screening purposes and may contain discrepancies relative to the current canonical GenBank version of the gene.
Depositing lab: Jack Bennink & Jon Yewdell. Depositing organization: National Institute of Allergy and Infectious Diseases (NIAID). Publication: Identification of poxvirus CD8+ T cell determinants to enable rational design and characterization of smallpox vaccines. Tscharke DC, Karupiah G, Zhou J, Palmore T, Irvine KR, Haeryfar SM, Williams S, Sidney J, Sette A, Bennink JR, Yewdell JW. J Exp Med. 2005 January 3; 201(1): 95–104. 10.1084/jem.20041912 PubMed 15623576.
Backbone
  Vector backbone: pcDNA 3.1D V5-His-TOPO
  Backbone manufacturer: Invitrogen
  Backbone size w/o insert (bp): 5514
  Vector type: Mammalian Expression
  Selectable markers: Neomycin (select with G418)
Growth in bacteria
  Bacterial resistance: Ampicillin, 100 μg/mL
  Growth temperature: 37°C
  Growth strain: DH5alpha
  Copy number: High Copy
Gene/Insert
  Gene/Insert name: VV.Orf44 (alt names: VV_WR_108; virion core protein)
  Species: Vaccinia Virus
  Insert size (bp): 714
  GenBank ID: 9791035
  Cloning method: Restriction Enzyme; 5′ cloning site BamHI (not destroyed); 3′ cloning site BamHI (not destroyed)
  Sequencing primers: 5′ Universal T7
Terms and licenses: Academic/Nonprofit Terms; Industry Terms: Not Available to Industry
Depositor comments: Please see the Vaccinia kit page ( https://www.addgene.org/vvorf/ ) for more information. The kit page contains the supplemental VVOrfData spreadsheet, which includes important information about this plasmid. The plasmid and insert names provided here relate only to this library. The name of the ORF (if present) in VACV strain Copenhagen and the name of the ORF (if annotated) in VACV strain WR sequence can be found in VVOrfData spreadsheet. Please note that the amino acid sequence given for each ORF in the spreadsheet may contain some errors. Additionally, changes from the expected sequence may be present in these plasmids. Please see Addgene's quality control sequence and sequencing notes in the VVOrfData spreadsheet before ordering this plasmid.
How to cite: DCT.VV.Orf44 was a gift from Jack Bennink & Jon Yewdell (Addgene plasmid # 12732 ; http://n2t.net/addgene:12732 ; RRID:Addgene_12732)
